LOCUS       Exported 9809 bp ds-DNA circular SYN 12-MAY-2021
DEFINITION  AAV zinc finger donor vector for genomic targeting.
ACCESSION   .
VERSION     .
KEYWORDS    AAV-CAGGS-EGFP
SOURCE      synthetic DNA construct
  ORGANISM  synthetic DNA construct
REFERENCE   1 (bases 1 to 9809)
  AUTHORS   Hockemeyer D, Soldner F, Beard C, Gao Q, Mitalipova M, Dekelver RC,
            Katibah GE, Amora R, Boydston EA, Zeitler B, Meng X, Miller JC,
            Zhang L, Rebar EJ, Gregory PD, Urnov FD, Jaenisch R
  TITLE     Efficient targeting of expressed and silent genes in human ESCs and
            iPSCs using zinc-finger nucleases.
  JOURNAL   Nat Biotechnol. 2009 Aug 13. ():.
  PUBMED    19680244
REFERENCE   2 (bases 1 to 9809)
  AUTHORS   .
  TITLE     Direct Submission
  JOURNAL   Exported May 12, 2021 from SnapGene Server 1.1.58
            http://www.snapgene.com
FEATURES             Location/Qualifiers
     source          1..9809
                     /organism="synthetic DNA construct"
                     /mol_type="other DNA"
     misc_feature    33..836
                     /label=HA-L
                     /note="left homology arm from the adeno-associated virus
                     integration site (AAVS1) within intron 1 of the human
                     PPP1R12C gene"
     misc_feature    843..868
                     /label=SA
                     /note="splice acceptor site"
     CDS             892..945
                     /codon_start=1
                     /product="2A peptide from Thosea asigna virus capsid
                     protein"
                     /label=T2A
                     /note="Eukaryotic ribosomes fail to insert a peptide bond
                     between the Gly and Pro residues, yielding separate
                     polypeptides."
                     /translation="EGRGSLLTCGDVEENPGP"
     CDS             955..1554
                     /codon_start=1
                     /gene="pac from Streptomyces alboniger"
                     /product="puromycin N-acetyltransferase"
                     /label=PuroR
                     /note="confers resistance to puromycin"
                     /translation="MTEYKPTVRLATRDDVPRAVRTLAAAFADYPATRHTVDPDRHIER
                     VTELQELFLTRVGLDIGKVWVADDGAAVAVWTTPESVEAGAVFAEIGPRMAELSGSRLA
                     AQQQMEGLLAPHRPKEPAWFLATVGVSPDHQGKGLGSAVVLPGVEAAERAGVPAFLETS
                     APRNLPFYERLGFTVTADVEVPEGPRTWCMTRKPGA"
     primer_bind     complement(955..974)
                     /label=Puro-R
                     /note="Puromycin resistance gene, reverse primer. Also
                     called puro-variant-R"
     primer_bind     1451..1471
                     /label=Puro-F
                     /note="Puromycin resistance gene, forward primer"
     primer_bind     complement(1586..1603)
                     /label=BGH-rev
                     /note="Bovine growth hormone terminator, reverse primer.
                     Also called BGH reverse"
     polyA_signal    1592..1816
                     /label=bGH poly(A) signal
                     /note="bovine growth hormone polyadenylation signal"
     enhancer        1822..2201
                     /label=CMV enhancer
                     /note="human cytomegalovirus immediate early enhancer"
     promoter        2203..2480
                     /label=chicken beta-actin promoter
     intron          2482..3499
                     /label=chimeric intron
                     /note="chimera between introns from chicken beta-actin and
                     rabbit beta-globin"
     primer_bind     3423..3445
                     /label=pCAGGS-5
                     /note="Chimeric intron in CAG promoter, forward primer"
     primer_bind     3507..3526
                     /label=pCAG-F
                     /note="Rabbit beta-globin intron, for pCAG plasmids,
                     forward primer"
     regulatory      3555..3564
                     /regulatory_class="other"
                     /note="vertebrate consensus sequence for strong initiation
                     of translation (Kozak, 1987)"
     CDS             3561..4280
                     /codon_start=1
                     /product="the original enhanced GFP (Yang et al., 1996)"
                     /label=EGFP
                     /note="mammalian codon-optimized"
                     /translation="MVSKGEELFTGVVPILVELDGDVNGHKFSVSGEGEGDATYGKLTL
                     KFICTTGKLPVPWPTLVTTLTYGVQCFSRYPDHMKQHDFFKSAMPEGYVQERTIFFKDD
                     GNYKTRAEVKFEGDTLVNRIELKGIDFKEDGNILGHKLEYNYNSHNVYIMADKQKNGIK
                     VNFKIRHNIEDGSVQLADHYQQNTPIGDGPVLLPDNHYLSTQSALSKDPNEKRDHMVLL
                     EFVTAAGITLGMDELYK"
     CDS             3561..4277
                     /codon_start=1
                     /product="enhanced GFP"
                     /label=EGFP
                     /translation="MVSKGEELFTGVVPILVELDGDVNGHKFSVSGEGEGDATYGKLTL
                     KFICTTGKLPVPWPTLVTTLTYGVQCFSRYPDHMKQHDFFKSAMPEGYVQERTIFFKDD
                     GNYKTRAEVKFEGDTLVNRIELKGIDFKEDGNILGHKLEYNYNSHNVYIMADKQKNGIK
                     VNFKIRHNIEDGSVQLADHYQQNTPIGDGPVLLPDNHYLSTQSALSKDPNEKRDHMVLL
                     EFVTAAGITLGMDELYK"
     primer_bind     complement(3606..3627)
                     /label=EGFP-N
                     /note="EGFP, reverse primer"
     primer_bind     complement(3867..3886)
                     /label=EXFP-R
                     /note="For distinguishing EGFP variants, reverse primer"
     primer_bind     4214..4235
                     /label=EGFP-C
                     /note="EGFP, forward primer"
     primer_bind     complement(4370..4389)
                     /label=Bglob-pA-R
                     /note="Rabbit beta-globin polyA region, reverse primer"
     polyA_signal    4435..4490
                     /label=-beta-globin poly(A) signal
                     /note="rabbit beta-globin polyadenylation signal (Gil and
                     Proudfoot, 1987)"
     primer_bind     complement(4489..4508)
                     /label=rbglobpA-R
                     /note="Rabbit beta-globin polyA, reverse primer. Also
                     called rb-glob-pA-term-R"
     primer_bind     complement(4851..4867)
                     /label=M13 rev
                     /note="common sequencing primer, one of multiple similar
                     variants"
     protein_bind    4875..4891
                     /label=lac operator
                     /bound_moiety="lac repressor encoded by lacI"
                     /note="The lac repressor binds to the lac operator to
                     inhibit transcription in E. coli. This inhibition can be
                     relieved by adding lactose or
                     isopropyl-beta-D-thiogalactopyranoside (IPTG)."
     promoter        complement(4899..4929)
                     /label=lac promoter
                     /note="promoter for the E. coli lac operon"
     protein_bind    4944..4965
                     /label=CAP binding site
                     /bound_moiety="E. coli catabolite activator protein"
                     /note="CAP binding activates transcription in the presence
                     of cAMP."
     misc_feature    5039..5875
                     /label=HA-R
                     /note="right homology arm from the adeno-associated virus
                     integration site (AAVS1) within intron 1 of the human
                     PPP1R12C gene"
     primer_bind     complement(5915..5934)
                     /label=T7
                     /note="T7 promoter, forward primer"
     promoter        complement(5916..5934)
                     /label=T7 promoter
                     /note="promoter for bacteriophage T7 RNA polymerase"
     primer_bind     complement(5941..5958)
                     /label=M13 Forward
                     /note="In lacZ gene. Also called M13-F20 or M13 (-21)
                     Forward"
     primer_bind     complement(5941..5957)
                     /label=M13 fwd
                     /note="common sequencing primer, one of multiple similar
                     variants"
     primer_bind     complement(5950..5972)
                     /label=M13/pUC Forward
                     /note="In lacZ gene"
     CDS             6095..6397
                     /codon_start=1
                     /gene="ccdB"
                     /product="CcdB, a bacterial toxin that poisons DNA gyrase"
                     /label=ccdB
                     /note="Plasmids containing the ccdB gene cannot be
                     propagated in standard E. coli strains."
                     /translation="QFKVYTYKRESRYRLFVDVQSDIIDTPGRRMVIPLASARLLSDKV
                     SRELYPVVHIGDESWRMMTTDMASVPVSVIGEEVADLSHRENDIKNAINLMFWGI"
     primer_bind     6276..6295
                     /label=ccdB-fwd
                     /note="ccdB gene, forward primer"
     primer_bind     complement(6800..6819)
                     /label=Neo-R
                     /note="Neomycin resistance gene, reverse primer"
     primer_bind     7414..7433
                     /label=Neo-F
                     /note="Neomycin resistance gene, forward primer"
     CDS             complement(7794..8654)
                     /codon_start=1
                     /gene="bla"
                     /product="beta-lactamase"
                     /label=AmpR
                     /note="confers resistance to ampicillin, carbenicillin, and
                     related antibiotics"
                     /translation="MSIQHFRVALIPFFAAFCLPVFAHPETLVKVKDAEDQLGARVGYI
                     ELDLNSGKILESFRPEERFPMMSTFKVLLCGAVLSRIDAGQEQLGRRIHYSQNDLVEYS
                     PVTEKHLTDGMTVRELCSAAITMSDNTAANLLLTTIGGPKELTAFLHNMGDHVTRLDRW
                     EPELNEAIPNDERDTTMPVAMATTLRKLLTGELLTLASRQQLIDWMEADKVAGPLLRSA
                     LPAGWFIADKSGAGERGSRGIIAALGPDGKPSRIVVIYTTGSQATMDERNRQIAEIGAS
                     LIKHW"
     primer_bind     8417..8436
                     /label=Amp-R
                     /note="Ampicillin resistance gene, reverse primer"
     rep_origin      8778..9366
                     /direction=RIGHT
                     /label=ori
                     /note="high-copy-number ColE1/pMB1/pBR322/pUC origin of
                     replication"
     primer_bind     9267..9286
                     /label=pBR322ori-F
                     /note="pBR322 origin, forward primer"
     primer_bind     9520..9537
                     /label=L4440
                     /note="L4440 vector, forward primer"
     protein_bind    9654..9675
                     /label=CAP binding site
                     /bound_moiety="E. coli catabolite activator protein"
                     /note="CAP binding activates transcription in the presence
                     of cAMP."
     promoter        9690..9720
                     /label=lac promoter
                     /note="promoter for the E. coli lac operon"
     protein_bind    9728..9744
                     /label=lac operator
                     /bound_moiety="lac repressor encoded by lacI"
                     /note="The lac repressor binds to the lac operator to
                     inhibit transcription in E. coli. This inhibition can be
                     relieved by adding lactose or
                     isopropyl-beta-D-thiogalactopyranoside (IPTG)."
     primer_bind     9752..9768
                     /label=M13 rev
                     /note="common sequencing primer, one of multiple similar
                     variants"
     promoter        9789..9807
                     /label=T3 promoter
                     /note="promoter for bacteriophage T3 RNA polymerase"
ORIGIN
        1 ctagtcctgc aggtttaaac gaattcgccc tttgctttct ctgaccagca ttctctcccc
       61 tgggcctgtg ccgctttctg tctgcagctt gtggcctggg tcacctctac ggctggccca
      121 gatccttccc tgccgcctcc ttcaggttcc gtcttcctcc actccctctt ccccttgctc
      181 tctgctgtgt tgctgcccaa ggatgctctt tccggagcac ttccttctcg gcgctgcacc
      241 acgtgatgtc ctctgagcgg atcctccccg tgtctgggtc ctctccgggc atctctcctc
      301 cctcacccaa ccccatgccg tcttcactcg ctgggttccc ttttccttct ccttctgggg
      361 cctgtgccat ctctcgtttc ttaggatggc cttctccgac ggatgtctcc cttgcgtccc
      421 gcctcccctt cttgtaggcc tgcatcatca ccgtttttct ggacaacccc aaagtacccc
      481 gtctccctgg ctttagccac ctctccatcc tcttgctttc tttgcctgga caccccgttc
      541 tcctgtggat tcgggtcacc tctcactcct ttcatttggg cagctcccct acccccctta
      601 cctctctagt ctgtgctagc tcttccagcc ccctgtcatg gcatcttcca ggggtccgag
      661 agctcagcta gtcttcttcc tccaacccgg gcccctatgt ccacttcagg acagcatgtt
      721 tgctgcctcc agggatcctg tgtccccgag ctgggaccac cttatattcc cagggccggt
      781 taatgtggct ctggttctgg gtacttttat ctgtcccctc caccccacag tggggcaagc
      841 ttctgacctc ttctcttcct cccacagggc ctcgagagat ctggcagcgg agagggcaga
      901 ggaagtcttc taacatgcgg tgacgtggag gagaatcccg gccctaggct cgagatgacc
      961 gagtacaagc ccacggtgcg cctcgccacc cgcgacgacg tccccagggc cgtacgcacc
     1021 ctcgccgccg cgttcgccga ctaccccgcc acgcgccaca ccgtcgatcc ggaccgccac
     1081 atcgagcggg tcaccgagct gcaagaactc ttcctcacgc gcgtcgggct cgacatcggc
     1141 aaggtgtggg tcgcggacga cggcgccgcg gtggcggtct ggaccacgcc ggagagcgtc
     1201 gaagcggggg cggtgttcgc cgagatcggc ccgcgcatgg ccgagttgag cggttcccgg
     1261 ctggccgcgc agcaacagat ggaaggcctc ctggcgccgc accggcccaa ggagcccgcg
     1321 tggttcctgg ccaccgtcgg cgtctcgccc gaccaccagg gcaagggtct gggcagcgcc
     1381 gtcgtgctcc ccggagtgga ggcggccgag cgcgccgggg tgcccgcctt cctggagacc
     1441 tccgcgcccc gcaacctccc cttctacgag cggctcggct tcaccgtcac cgccgacgtc
     1501 gaggtgcccg aaggaccgcg cacctggtgc atgacccgca agcccggtgc ctgatctaga
     1561 gggcccgttt aaacccgctg atcagcctcg actgtgcctt ctagttgcca gccatctgtt
     1621 gtttgcccct cccccgtgcc ttccttgacc ctggaaggtg ccactcccac tgtcctttcc
     1681 taataaaatg aggaaattgc atcgcattgt ctgagtaggt gtcattctat tctggggggt
     1741 ggggtggggc aggacagcaa gggggaggat tgggaagaca atagcaggca tgctggggat
     1801 gcggtgggct ctatgggtct cgacattgat tattgactag ttattaatag taatcaatta
     1861 cggggtcatt agttcatagc ccatatatgg agttccgcgt tacataactt acggtaaatg
     1921 gcccgcctgg ctgaccgccc aacgaccccc gcccattgac gtcaataatg acgtatgttc
     1981 ccatagtaac gccaataggg actttccatt gacgtcaatg ggtggagtat ttacggtaaa
     2041 ctgcccactt ggcagtacat caagtgtatc atatgccaag tacgccccct attgacgtca
     2101 atgacggtaa atggcccgcc tggcattatg cccagtacat gaccttatgg gactttccta
     2161 cttggcagta catctacgta ttagtcatcg ctattaccat ggtcgaggtg agccccacgt
     2221 tctgcttcac tctccccatc tcccccccct ccccaccccc aattttgtat ttatttattt
     2281 tttaattatt ttgtgcagcg atgggggcgg gggggggggg ggggcgcgcg ccaggcgggg
     2341 cggggcgggg cgaggggcgg ggcggggcga ggcggagagg tgcggcggca gccaatcaga
     2401 gcggcgcgct ccgaaagttt ccttttatgg cgaggcggcg gcggcggcgg ccctataaaa
     2461 agcgaagcgc gcggcgggcg gggagtcgct gcgacgctgc cttcgccccg tgccccgctc
     2521 cgccgccgcc tcgcgccgcc cgccccggct ctgactgacc gcgttactcc cacaggtgag
     2581 cgggcgggac ggcccttctc ctccgggctg taattagcgc ttggtttaat gacggcttgt
     2641 ttcttttctg tggctgcgtg aaagccttga ggggctccgg gagggccctt tgtgcggggg
     2701 gagcggctcg gggggtgcgt gcgtgtgtgt gtgcgtgggg agcgccgcgt gcggctccgc
     2761 gctgcccggc ggctgtgagc gctgcgggcg cggcgcgggg ctttgtgcgc tccgcagtgt
     2821 gcgcgagggg agcgcggccg ggggcggtgc cccgcggtgc ggggggggct gcgaggggaa
     2881 caaaggctgc gtgcggggtg tgtgcgtggg ggggtgagca gggggtgtgg gcgcgtcggt
     2941 cgggctgcaa ccccccctgc acccccctcc ccgagttgct gagcacggcc cggcttcggg
     3001 tgcggggctc cgtacggggc gtggcgcggg gctcgccgtg ccgggcgggg ggtggcggca
     3061 ggtgggggtg ccgggcgggg cggggccgcc tcgggccggg gagggctcgg gggaggggcg
     3121 cggcggcccc cggagcgccg gcggctgtcg aggcgcggcg agccgcagcc attgcctttt
     3181 atggtaatcg tgcgagaggg cgcagggact tcctttgtcc caaatctgtg cggagccgaa
     3241 atctgggagg cgccgccgca ccccctctag cgggcgcggg gcgaagcggt gcggcgccgg
     3301 caggaaggaa atgggcgggg agggccttcg tgcgtcgccg cgccgccgtc cccttctccc
     3361 tctccagcct cggggctgtc cgcgggggga cggctgcctt cgggggggac ggggcagggc
     3421 ggggttcggc ttctggcgtg tgaccggcgg ctctagagcc tctgctaacc atgttcatgc
     3481 cttcttcttt ttcctacagc tcctgggcaa cgtgctggtt attgtgctgt ctcatcattt
     3541 tggcaaagaa ttccgccacc atggtgagca agggcgagga gctgttcacc ggggtggtgc
     3601 ccatcctggt cgagctggac ggcgacgtaa acggccacaa gttcagcgtg tccggcgagg
     3661 gcgagggcga tgccacctac ggcaagctga ccctgaagtt catctgcacc accggcaagc
     3721 tgcccgtgcc ctggcccacc ctcgtgacca ccctgaccta cggcgtgcag tgcttcagcc
     3781 gctaccccga ccacatgaag cagcacgact tcttcaagtc cgccatgccc gaaggctacg
     3841 tccaggagcg caccatcttc ttcaaggacg acggcaacta caagacccgc gccgaggtga
     3901 agttcgaggg cgacaccctg gtgaaccgca tcgagctgaa gggcatcgac ttcaaggagg
     3961 acggcaacat cctggggcac aagctggagt acaactacaa cagccacaac gtctatatca
     4021 tggccgacaa gcagaagaac ggcatcaagg tgaacttcaa gatccgccac aacatcgagg
     4081 acggcagcgt gcagctcgcc gaccactacc agcagaacac ccccatcggc gacggccccg
     4141 tgctgctgcc cgacaaccac tacctgagca cccagtccgc cctgagcaaa gaccccaacg
     4201 agaagcgcga tcacatggtc ctgctggagt tcgtgaccgc cgccgggatc actctcggca
     4261 tggacgagct gtacaagtaa acgcgtgaat tcactcctca ggtgcaggct gcctatcaga
     4321 aggtggtggc tggtgtggcc aatgccctgg ctcacaaata ccactgagat ctttttccct
     4381 ctgccaaaaa ttatggggac atcatgaagc cccttgagca tctgacttct ggctaataaa
     4441 ggaaatttat tttcattgca atagtgtgtt ggaatttttt gtgtctctca ctcggaagga
     4501 catatgggag ggcaaatcat ttaaaacatc agaatgagta tttggtttag agtttggcaa
     4561 catatgccca tatgctggct gccatgaaca aaggttggct ataaagaggt catcagtata
     4621 tgaaacagcc ccctgctgtc cattccttat tccatagaaa agccttgact tgaggttaga
     4681 ttttttttat attttgtttt gtgttatttt tttctttaac atccctaaaa ttttccttac
     4741 atgttttact agccagattt ttcctcctct cctgactact cccagtcata gctgtccctc
     4801 ttctcttatg gagatccctc gacctgcagc ccaagcttgg cgtaatcatg gtcatagctg
     4861 tttcctgtgt gaaattgtta tccgctcaca attccacaca acatacgagc cggaagcata
     4921 aagtgtaaag cctggggtgc ctaatgagtg agctaactca cattaattgc gttgcgctca
     4981 ctgcccgctt tccagtcggg aaacctgtcg tgccagcgga tcgacagtac taagctttac
     5041 tagggacagg attggtgaca gaaaagcccc atccttaggc ctcctccttc ctagtctcct
     5101 gatattgggt ctaaccccca cctcctgtta ggcagattcc ttatctggtg acacaccccc
     5161 atttcctgga gccatctctc tccttgccag aacctctaag gtttgcttac gatggagcca
     5221 gagaggatcc tgggagggag agcttggcag ggggtgggag ggaagggggg gatgcgtgac
     5281 ctgcccggtt ctcagtggcc accctgcgct accctctccc agaacctgag ctgctctgac
     5341 gcggctgtct ggtgcgtttc actgatcctg gtgctgcagc ttccttacac ttcccaagag
     5401 gagaagcagt ttggaaaaac aaaatcagaa taagttggtc ctgagttcta actttggctc
     5461 ttcacctttc tagtccccaa tttatattgt tcctccgtgc gtcagtttta cctgtgagat
     5521 aaggccagta gccagccccg tcctggcagg gctgtggtga ggaggggggt gtccgtgtgg
     5581 aaaactccct ttgtgagaat ggtgcgtcct aggtgttcac caggtcgtgg ccgcctctac
     5641 tccctttctc tttctccatc cttctttcct taaagagtcc ccagtgctat ctgggacata
     5701 ttcctccgcc cagagcaggg tcccgcttcc ctaaggccct gctctgggct tctgggtttg
     5761 agtccttggc aagcccagga gaggcgctca ggcttccctg tcccccttcc tcgtccacca
     5821 tctcatgccc ctggctctcc tgccccttcc ctacaggggt tcctggctct gctctaaggg
     5881 caagggcgaa ttcgcggccg ctaaattcaa ttcgccctat agtgagtcgt attacaattc
     5941 actggccgtc gttttacaac gtcgtgactg ggaaaaccct ggcgttaccc aacttaatcg
     6001 ccttgcagca catccccctt tcgccagctg gcgtaatagc gaagaggccc gcaccgatcg
     6061 cccttcccaa cagttgcgca gcctatacgt acggcagttt aaggtttaca cctataaaag
     6121 agagagccgt tatcgtctgt ttgtggatgt acagagtgat attattgaca cgccggggcg
     6181 acggatggtg atccccctgg ccagtgcacg tctgctgtca gataaagtct cccgtgaact
     6241 ttacccggtg gtgcatatcg gggatgaaag ctggcgcatg atgaccaccg atatggccag
     6301 tgtgccggtc tccgttatcg gggaagaagt ggctgatctc agccaccgcg aaaatgacat
     6361 caaaaacgcc attaacctga tgttctgggg aatataaatg tcaggcatga gattatcaaa
     6421 aaggatcttc acctagatcc ttttcacgta gaaagccagt ccgcagaaac ggtgctgacc
     6481 ccggatgaat gtcagctact gggctatctg gacaagggaa aacgcaagcg caaagagaaa
     6541 gcaggtagct tgcagtgggc ttacatggcg atagctagac tgggcggttt tatggacagc
     6601 aagcgaaccg gaattgccag ctggggcgcc ctctggtaag gttgggaagc cctgcaaagt
     6661 aaactggatg gctttcttgc cgccaaggat ctgatggcgc aggggatcaa gctctgatca
     6721 agagacagga tgaggatcgt ttcgcatgat tgaacaagat ggattgcacg caggttctcc
     6781 ggccgcttgg gtggagaggc tattcggcta tgactgggca caacagacaa tcggctgctc
     6841 tgatgccgcc gtgttccggc tgtcagcgca ggggcgcccg gttctttttg tcaagaccga
     6901 cctgtccggt gccctgaatg aactgcaaga cgaggcagcg cggctatcgt ggctggccac
     6961 gacgggcgtt ccttgcgcag ctgtgctcga cgttgtcact gaagcgggaa gggactggct
     7021 gctattgggc gaagtgccgg ggcaggatct cctgtcatct caccttgctc ctgccgagaa
     7081 agtatccatc atggctgatg caatgcggcg gctgcatacg cttgatccgg ctacctgccc
     7141 attcgaccac caagcgaaac atcgcatcga gcgagcacgt actcggatgg aagccggtct
     7201 tgtcgatcag gatgatctgg acgaagagca tcaggggctc gcgccagccg aactgttcgc
     7261 caggctcaag gcgagcatgc ccgacggcga ggatctcgtc gtgacccatg catggcgatg
     7321 cctgcttgcc gaatatcatg gtggaaaatg gccgcttttc tggattcatc gactgtggcc
     7381 ggctgggtgt ggcggaccgc tatcaggaca tagcgttggc tacccgtgat attgctgaag
     7441 agcttggcgg cgaatgggct gaccgcttcc tcgtgcttta cggtatcgcc gctcccgatt
     7501 cgcagcgcat cgccttctat cgccttcttg acgagttctt ctgaattatt aacgcttaca
     7561 atttcctgat gcggtatttt ctccttacgc atctgtgcgg tatttcacac cgcatcaggt
     7621 ggcacttttc ggggaaatgt gcgcggaacc cctatttgtt tatttttcta aatacattca
     7681 aatatgtatc cgctcatgag attatcaaaa aggatcttca cctagatcct tttaaattaa
     7741 aaatgaagtt ttaaatcaat ctaaagtata tatgagtaaa cttggtctga cagttaccaa
     7801 tgcttaatca gtgaggcacc tatctcagcg atctgtctat ttcgttcatc catagttgcc
     7861 tgactccccg tcgtgtagat aactacgata cgggagggct taccatctgg ccccagtgct
     7921 gcaatgatac cgcgagaccc acgctcaccg gctccagatt tatcagcaat aaaccagcca
     7981 gccggaaggg ccgagcgcag aagtggtcct gcaactttat ccgcctccat ccagtctatt
     8041 aattgttgcc gggaagctag agtaagtagt tcgccagtta atagtttgcg caacgttgtt
     8101 gccattgcta caggcatcgt ggtgtcacgc tcgtcgtttg gtatggcttc attcagctcc
     8161 ggttcccaac gatcaaggcg agttacatga tcccccatgt tgtgcaaaaa agcggttagc
     8221 tccttcggtc ctccgatcgt tgtcagaagt aagttggccg cagtgttatc actcatggtt
     8281 atggcagcac tgcataattc tcttactgtc atgccatccg taagatgctt ttctgtgact
     8341 ggtgagtact caaccaagtc attctgagaa tagtgtatgc ggcgaccgag ttgctcttgc
     8401 ccggcgtcaa tacgggataa taccgcgcca catagcagaa ctttaaaagt gctcatcatt
     8461 ggaaaacgtt cttcggggcg aaaactctca aggatcttac cgctgttgag atccagttcg
     8521 atgtaaccca ctcgtgcacc caactgatct tcagcatctt ttactttcac cagcgtttct
     8581 gggtgagcaa aaacaggaag gcaaaatgcc gcaaaaaagg gaataagggc gacacggaaa
     8641 tgttgaatac tcatactctt cctttttcaa tattattgaa gcatttatca gggttattgt
     8701 ctcatgacca aaatccctta acgtgagttt tcgttccact gagcgtcaga ccccgtagaa
     8761 aagatcaaag gatcttcttg agatcctttt tttctgcgcg taatctgctg cttgcaaaca
     8821 aaaaaaccac cgctaccagc ggtggtttgt ttgccggatc aagagctacc aactcttttt
     8881 ccgaaggtaa ctggcttcag cagagcgcag ataccaaata ctgttcttct agtgtagccg
     8941 tagttaggcc accacttcaa gaactctgta gcaccgccta catacctcgc tctgctaatc
     9001 ctgttaccag tggctgctgc cagtggcgat aagtcgtgtc ttaccgggtt ggactcaaga
     9061 cgatagttac cggataaggc gcagcggtcg ggctgaacgg ggggttcgtg cacacagccc
     9121 agcttggagc gaacgaccta caccgaactg agatacctac agcgtgagct atgagaaagc
     9181 gccacgcttc ccgaagggag aaaggcggac aggtatccgg taagcggcag ggtcggaaca
     9241 ggagagcgca cgagggagct tccaggggga aacgcctggt atctttatag tcctgtcggg
     9301 tttcgccacc tctgacttga gcgtcgattt ttgtgatgct cgtcaggggg gcggagccta
     9361 tggaaaaacg ccagcaacgc ggccttttta cggttcctgg ccttttgctg gccttttgct
     9421 cacatgttct ttcctgcgtt atcccctgat tctgtggata accgtattac cgcctttgag
     9481 tgagctgata ccgctcgccg cagccgaacg accgagcgca gcgagtcagt gagcgaggaa
     9541 gcggaagagc gcccaatacg caaaccgcct ctccccgcgc gttggccgat tcattaatgc
     9601 agctggcacg acaggtttcc cgactggaaa gcgggcagtg agcgcaacgc aattaatgtg
     9661 agttagctca ctcattaggc accccaggct ttacacttta tgcttccggc tcgtatgttg
     9721 tgtggaattg tgagcggata acaatttcac acaggaaaca gctatgacca tgattacgcc
     9781 aagctcagaa ttaaccctca ctaaaggga
//
