[The description below was written by a language model from this plasmid's Addgene catalogue record and the feature table of its GenBank file.]
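Description:
AAV-CAGGS-EGFP is a 9.8 kb plasmid donor for zinc-finger-nuclease-assisted gene targeting of the human AAVS1 locus. Despite the "AAV" in its name, it is not a viral packaging vector. No ITRs are annotated, and the name refers to the adeno-associated virus integration site within intron 1 of PPP1R12C. The backbone is not named in the record. It carries a high-copy ColE1/pUC-type origin and a beta-lactamase gene for ampicillin selection in E. coli, along with lac promoter/operator remnants and T7, T3 and M13 priming sites typical of a general cloning vector. A ccdB open reading frame is annotated, but the depositor states it is non-functional, which fits with propagation in a standard strain. Neomycin-gene primer sites are detected, although no intact resistance CDS is annotated.

The targeting cassette lies between left and right AAVS1 homology arms of about 800 bp each. Directly after the left arm come a splice acceptor, a T2A peptide, a promoterless puromycin N-acetyltransferase gene and a bGH polyadenylation signal. This is a gene-trap arrangement: puromycin resistance is expressed only when correct integration lets the cassette splice into the endogenous PPP1R12C transcript, which enriches for targeted clones. Downstream is an independent reporter unit in which the CAGGS promoter (CMV enhancer, chicken beta-actin promoter and chimeric intron) drives Kozak-initiated EGFP, terminated by a rabbit beta-globin poly(A) signal.

Delivered together with AAVS1-specific ZFNs, the plasmid serves as a repair template to place a constitutively expressed EGFP transgene at this locus, and the associated study applied it to human ESCs and iPSCs. A second, 464 bp partial record covers only the intron/Kozak junction upstream of EGFP and adds no further features.
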