Addgene plasmid #22212: AAV-CAGGS-EGFP
Purpose: AAV zinc finger donor vector for genomic targeting
Depositing lab: Rudolf Jaenisch. Depositing organization: Whitehead Institute for Biomedical Research. Publication: Efficient targeting of expressed and silent genes in human ESCs and iPSCs using zinc-finger nucleases. Hockemeyer D, Soldner F, Beard C, Gao Q, Mitalipova M, Dekelver RC, Katibah GE, Amora R, Boydston EA, Zeitler B, Meng X, Miller JC, Zhang L, Rebar EJ, Gregory PD, Urnov FD, Jaenisch R. Nat Biotechnol. 2009 Sep;27(9):851-7. doi: 10.1038/nbt.1562 PubMed 19680244.
Backbone
  Vector backbone: N/A
  Backbone size w/o insert (bp): 7357
  Vector type: ZFN donor
  Selectable markers: Puromycin
Growth in bacteria
  Bacterial resistance: Ampicillin, 100 μg/mL
  Growth temperature: 37°C
  Growth strain: DH5alpha
  Copy number: High Copy
Gene/Insert
  Gene/Insert name: CAGGS-eGFP
  Species: H. sapiens (human)
  Insert size (bp): 2452
  Cloning method: Restriction Enzyme
  Sequencing primers: 5′ N/A
Terms and licenses: Academic/Nonprofit Terms; Industry Terms: Not Available to Industry
Depositor comments: This plasmid contains a ccdB gene that is non-functional.
How to cite: AAV-CAGGS-EGFP was a gift from Rudolf Jaenisch (Addgene plasmid # 22212 ; http://n2t.net/addgene:22212 ; RRID:Addgene_22212)
