LOCUS       Exported 464 bp ds-DNA linear SYN 19-MAY-2021
DEFINITION  AAV zinc finger donor vector for genomic targeting.
ACCESSION   .
VERSION     .
KEYWORDS    AAV-CAGGS-EGFP
SOURCE      synthetic DNA construct
  ORGANISM  synthetic DNA construct
REFERENCE   1 (bases 1 to 464)
  AUTHORS   Hockemeyer D, Soldner F, Beard C, Gao Q, Mitalipova M, Dekelver RC,
            Katibah GE, Amora R, Boydston EA, Zeitler B, Meng X, Miller JC,
            Zhang L, Rebar EJ, Gregory PD, Urnov FD, Jaenisch R
  TITLE     Efficient targeting of expressed and silent genes in human ESCs and
            iPSCs using zinc-finger nucleases.
  JOURNAL   Nat Biotechnol. 2009 Aug 13. ():.
  PUBMED    19680244
REFERENCE   2 (bases 1 to 464)
  AUTHORS   .
  TITLE     Direct Submission
  JOURNAL   Exported May 19, 2021 from SnapGene Server 1.1.58
            http://www.snapgene.com
FEATURES             Location/Qualifiers
     source          1..464
                     /organism="synthetic DNA construct"
                     /mol_type="other DNA"
     regulatory      10..19
                     /regulatory_class="other"
                     /note="vertebrate consensus sequence for strong initiation
                     of translation (Kozak, 1987)"
     primer_bind     complement(48..67)
                     /label=pCAG-F
                     /note="Rabbit beta-globin intron, for pCAG plasmids,
                     forward primer"
     primer_bind     complement(129..151)
                     /label=pCAGGS-5
                     /note="Chimeric intron in CAG promoter, forward primer"
ORIGIN
        1 ccttgctcac catggtggcg gaattctttg ccaaaatgat gagacagcac aataaccagc
       61 acgttgccca ggagctgtag gaaaaagaag aaggcatgaa catggttagc agaggctcta
      121 gagccgccgg tcacacgcca gaagccgaac cccgccctgc cccgtccccc ccgaaggcag
      181 ccgtcccccc gcggacagcc ccgaggctgg agagggagaa ggggacggcg gcgcggcgac
      241 gcacgaaggc cctccccgcc catttccttc ctgccggcgc cgcaccgctt cgccccgcgc
      301 ccgctagagg gggtgcggcg gcgcctccca gatttcggct ccgcacagat ttgggacaaa
      361 ggaagtccct gcgccctctc gcacgattac cataaaaggc aatggctgcg gctcgccgcg
      421 cctcgacagc cgccggcgct ccgggggccg ccgcgcccct cccc
//
