>Addgene plasmid #22212 | AAV-CAGGS-EGFP | addgene partial sequence | sequence record 62418 | pCAG-F 5'-GCAACGTGCTGGTTATTGTG-3'
CATGGTGAGCAAGGGCGAGGAGCTGTTCACCGGGGTGGTGCCCATCCTGGTCGAGCTGGACGGCGACGTA
AACGGCCACAAGTTCAGCGTGTCCGGCGAGGGCGAGGGCGATGCCACCTACGGCAAGCTGACCCTGAAGT
TCATCTGCACCACCGGCAAGCTGCCCGTGCCCTGGCCCACCCTCGTGACCACCCTGACCTACGGCGTGCA
GTGCTTCAGCCGCTACCCCGACCACATGAAGCAGCACGACTTCTTCAAGTCCGCCATGCCCGAAGGCTAC
GTCCAGGAGCGCACCATCTTCTTCAAGGACGACGGCAACTACAAGACCCGCGCCGAGGTGAAGTTCGAGG
GCGACACCCTGGTGAACCGCATCGAGCTGAAGGGCATCGACTTCAAGGAGGACGGCAACATCCTGGGGCA
CAAGCTGGAGTACAACTACAACAGCCACAACGTCTATATCATGGCCGACAAGCAGAAGAACGGCATCAAG
GTGAACTTCAAGATCCGCCACAACATCGAGGACGGCAGCGTGCAGCTCGCCGACCACTACCAGCAGAACA
CCCCCATCGGCGACGGCCCCGTGCTGCTGCCCGACAACCACTACCTGAGCACCCAGTCCGCCCTGAGCAA
AGACCCCAACGAGAAGCGCGATCACATGGTCCTGCTGGAGTTCGTGACCGCCGCCGGGATCACTCTCGGC
ATGGACGAGCTGTACAAGTAAACGCGTGAATTCACTCCTCAGGTGCAGGCTGCCTATCAGAAGGTGGTGG
CTGGTGTGGCCAATGCCCTGGCTCACAAATACCACTGAGATCTTTTTCCC
