>Addgene plasmid #22212 | AAV-CAGGS-EGFP | addgene partial sequence | sequence record 181180 | Addgene Partial NGS Result
GGCTCGGGGGAGGGGCGCGGCGGCCCCCGGAGCGCCGGCGGCTGTCGAGGCGCGGCGAGCCGCAGCCATT
GCCTTTTATGGTAATCGTGCGAGAGGGCGCAGGGACTTCCTTTGTCCCAAATCTGTGCGGAGCCGAAATC
TGGGAGGCGCCGCCGCACCCCCTCTAGCGGGCGCGGGGCGAAGCGGTGCGGCGCCGGCAGGAAGGAAATG
GGCGGGGAGGGCCTTCGTGCGTCGCCGCGCCGCCGTCCCCTTCTCCCTCTCCAGCCTCGGGGCTGTCCGC
GGGGGGACGGCTGCCTTCGGGGGGGACGGGGCAGGGCGGGGTTCGGCTTCTGGCGTGTGACCGGCGGCTC
TAGAGCCTCTGCTAACCATGTTCATGCCTTCTTCTTTTTCCTACAGCTCCTGGGCAACGTGCTGGTTATT
GTGCTGTCTCATCATTTTGGCAAAGAATTCCGCCACCATGGTGAGCAAGGGCGAGGAGCTGTTCACCGGG
GTGGTGCCCATCCTGGTCGAGCTGGACGGCGACGTAAACGGCCACAAGTTCAGCGTGTCCGGCGAGGGCG
AGGGCGATGCCACCTACGGCAAGCTGACCCTGAAGTTCATCTGCACCACCGGCAAGCTGCCCGTGCCCTG
GCCCACCCTCGTGACCACCCTGACCTACGGCGTGCAGTGCTTCAGCCGCTACCCCGACCACATGAAGCAG
CACGACTTCTTCAAGTCCGCCATGCCCGAAGGCTACGTCCAGGAGCGCACCATCTTCTTCAAGGACGACG
GCAACTACAAGACCCGCGCCGAGGTGAAGTTCGAGGGCGACACCCTGGTGAACCGCATCGAGCTGAAGGG
CATCGACTTCAAGGAGGACGGCAACATCCTGGGGCACAAGCTGGAGTACAACTACAACAGCCACAACGTC
TATATCATGGCCGACAAGCAGAAGAACGGCATCAAGGTGAACTTCAAGATCCGCCACAACATCGAGGACG
GCAGCGTGCAGCTCGCCGACCACTACCAGCAGAACACCCCCATCGGCGACGGCCCCGTGCTGCTGCCCGA
CAACCACTACCTGAGCACCCAGTCCGCCCTGAGCAAAGACCCCAACGAGAAGCGCGATCACATGGTCCTG
CTGGAGTTCGTGACCGCCGCCGGGATCACTCTCGGCATGGACGAGCTGTACAAGTAAACGCGTGAATTCA
CTCCTCAGGTGCAGGCTGCCTATCAGAAGGTGGTGGCTGGTGTGGCCAATGCCCTGGCTCACAAATACCA
CTGAGATCTTTTTCCCTCTGCCAAAAATTATGGGGACATCATGAAGCCCCTTGAGCATCTGACTTCTGGC
TAATAAAGGAAATTTATTTTCATTGCAATAGTGTGTTGGAATTTTTTGTGTCTCTCACTCGGAAGGACAT
ATGGGAGGGCAAATCATTTAAAACATCAGAATGAGTATTTGGTTTAGAGTTTGGCAACATATGCCCATAT
GCTGGCTGCCATGAACAAAGGTTGGCTATAAAGAGGTCATCAGTATATGAAACAGCCCCCTGCTGTCCAT
TCCTTATTCCATAGAAAAGCCTTGACTTGAGGTTAGATTTTTTTTATATTTTGTTTTGTGTTATTTTTTT
CTTTAACATCCCTAAAATTTTCCTTACATGTTTTACTAGCCAGATTTTTCCTCCTCTCCTGACTACTCCC
AGTCATAGCTGTCCCTCTTCTCTTATGGAGATCCCTCGACCTGCAGCCCAAGCTTGGCGTAATCATGGTC
ATAGCTGTTTCCTGTGTGAAATTGTTATCCGCTCACAATTCCACACAACATACGAGCCGGAAGCATAAAG
TGTAAAGCCTGGGGTGCCTAATGAGTGAGCTAACTCACATTAATTGCGTTGCGCTCACTGCCCGCTTTCC
AGTCGGGAAACCTGTCGTGCCAGCGGATCGACAGTACTAAGCTTTACTAGGGACAGGATTGGTGACAGAA
AAGCCCCATCCTTAGGCCTCCTCCTTCCTAGTCTCCTGATATTGGGTCTAACCCCCACCTCCTGTTAGGC
AGATTCCTTATCTGGTGACACACCCCCATTTCCTGGAGCCATCTCTCTCCTTGCCAGAACCTCTAAGGTT
TGCTTACGATGGAGCCAGAGAGGATCCTGGGAGGGAGAGCTTGGCAGGGGGTGGGAGGGAAGGGGGGGAT
GCGTGACCTGCCCGGTTCTCAGTGGCCACCCTGCGCTACCCTCTCCCAGAACCTGAGCTGCTCTGACGCG
GCTGTCTGGTGCGTTTCACTGATCCTGGTGCTGCAGCTTCCTTACACTTCCCAAGAGGAGAAGCAGTTTG
GAAAAACAAAATCAGAATAAGTTGGTCCTGAGTTCTAACTTTGGCTCTTCACCTTTCTAGTCCCCAATTT
ATATTGTTCCTCCGTGCGTCAGTTTTACCTGTGAGATAAGGCCAGTAGCCAGCCCCGTCCTGGCAGGGCT
GTGGTGAGGAGGGGGGTGTCCGTGTGGAAAACTCCCTTTGTGAGAATGGTGCGTCCTAGGTGTTCACCAG
GTCGTGGCCGCCTCTACTCCCTTTCTCTTTCTCCATCCTTCTTTCCTTAAAGAGTCCCCAGTGCTATCTG
GGACATATTCCTCCGCCCAGAGCAGGGTCCCGCTTCCCTAAGGCCCTGCTCTGGGCTTCTGGGTTTGAGT
CCTTGGCAAGCCCAGGAGAGGCGCTCAGGCTTCCCTGTCCCCCTTCCTCGTCCACCATCTCATGCCCCTG
GCTCTCCTGCCCCTTCCCTACAGGGGTTCCTGGCTCTGCTCTAAGGGCGAATTCGCGGCCGCTAAATTCA
ATTCGCCCTATAGTGAGTCGTATTACAATTCACTGGCCGTCGTTTTACAACGTCGTGACTGGGAAAACCC
TGGCGTTACCCAACTTAATCGCCTTGCAGCACATCCCCCTTTCGCCAGCTGGCGTAATAGCGAAGAGGCC
CGCACCGATCGCCCTTCCCAACAGTTGCGCAGCCTATACGTACGGCAGTTTAAGGTTTACACCTATAAAA
GAGAGAGCCGTTATCGTCTGTTTGTGGATGTACAGAGTGATATTATTGACACGCCGGGGCGACGGATGGT
GATCCCCCTGGCCAGTGCACGTCTGCTGTCAGATAAAGTCTCCCGTGAACTTTACCCGGTGGTGCATATC
GGGGATGAAAGCTGGCGCATGATGACCACCGATATGGCCAGTGTGCCGGTCTCCGTTATCGGGGAAGAAG
TGGCTGATCTCAGCCACCGCGAAAATGACATCAAAAACGCCATTAACCTGATGTTCTGGGGAATATAAAT
GTCAGGCATGAGATTATCAAAAAGGATCTTCACCTAGATCCTTTTCACGTAGAAAGCCAGTCCGCAGAAA
CGGTGCTGACCCCGGATGAATGTCAGCTACTGGGCTATCTGGACAAGGGAAAACGCAAGCGCAAAGAGAA
AGCAGGTAGCTTGCAGTGGGCTTACATGGCGATAGCTAGACTGGGCGGTTTTATGGACAGCAAGCGAACC
GGAATTGCCAGCTGGGGCGCCCTCTGGTAAGGTTGGGAAGCCCTGCAAAGTAAACTGGATGGCTTTCTTG
CCGCCAAGGATCTGATGGCGCAGGGGATCAAGCTCTGATCAAGAGACAGGATGAGGATCGTTTCGCATGA
TTGAACAAGATGGATTGCACGCAGGTTCTCCGGCCGCTTGGGTGGAGAGGCTATTCGGCTATGACTGGGC
ACAACAGACAATCGGCTGCTCTGATGCCGCCGTGTTCCGGCTGTCAGCGCAGGGGCGCCCGGTTCTTTTT
GTCAAGACCGACCTGTCCGGTGCCCTGAATGAACTGCAAGACGAGGCAGCGCGGCTATCGTGGCTGGCCA
CGACGGGCGTTCCTTGCGCAGCTGTGCTCGACGTTGTCACTGAAGCGGGAAGGGACTGGCTGCTATTGGG
CGAAGTGCCGGGGCAGGATCTCCTGTCATCTCACCTTGCTCCTGCCGAGAAAGTATCCATCATGGCTGAT
GCAATGCGGCGGCTGCATACGCTTGATCCGGCTACCTGCCCATTCGACCACCAAGCGAAACATCGCATCG
AGCGAGCACGTACTCGGATGGAAGCCGGTCTTGTCGATCAGGATGATCTGGACGAAGAGCATCAGGGGCT
CGCGCCAGCCGAACTGTTCGCCAGGCTCAAGGCGAGCATGCCCGACGGCGAGGATCTCGTCGTGACCCAT
GCATGGCGATGCCTGCTTGCCGAATATCATGGTGGAAAATGGCCGCTTTTCTGGATTCATCGACTGTGGC
CGGCTGGGTGTGGCGGACCGCTATCAGGACATAGCGTTGGCTACCCGTGATATTGCTGAAGAGCTTGGCG
GCGAATGGGCTGACCGCTTCCTCGTGCTTTACGGTATCGCCGCTCCCGATTCGCAGCGCATCGCCTTCTA
TCGCCTTCTTGACGAGTTCTTCTGAATTATTAACGCTTACAATTTCCTGATGCGGTATTTTCTCCTTACG
CATCTGTGCGGTATTTCACACCGCATCAGGTGGCACTTTTCGGGGAAATGTGCGCGGAACCCCTATTTGT
TTATTTTTCTAAATACATTCAAATATGTATCCGCTCATGAGATTATCAAAAAGGATCTTCACCTAGATCC
TTTTAAATTAAAAATGAAGTTTTAAATCAATCTAAAGTATATATGAGTAAACTTGGTCTGACAGTTACCA
ATGCTTAATCAGTGAGGCACCTATCTCAGCGATCTGTCTATTTCGTTCATCCATAGTTGCCTGACTCCCC
GTCGTGTAGATAACTACGATACGGGAGGGCTTACCATCTGGCCCCAGTGCTGCAATGATACCGCGAGACC
CACGCTCACCGGCTCCAGATTTATCAGCAATAAACCAGCCAGCCGGAAGGGCCGAGCGCAGAAGTGGTCC
TGCAACTTTATCCGCCTCCATCCAGTCTATTAATTGTTGCCGGGAAGCTAGAGTAAGTAGTTCGCCAGTT
AATAGTTTGCGCAACGTTGTTGCCATTGCTACAGGCATCGTGGTGTCACGCTCGTCGTTTGGTATGGCTT
CATTCAGCTCCGGTTCCCAACGATCAAGGCGAGTTACATGATCCCCCATGTTGTGCAAAAAAGCGGTTAG
CTCCTTCGGTCCTCCGATCGTTGTCAGAAGTAAGTTGGCCGCAGTGTTATCACTCATGGTTATGGCAGCA
CTGCATAATTCTCTTACTGTCATGCCATCCGTAAGATGCTTTTCTGTGACTGGTGAATACTCAACCAAGT
CATTCTGAGAATAGTGTATGCGGCGACCGAGTTGCTCTTGCCCGGCGTCAATACGGGATAATACCGCGCC
ACATAGCAGAACTTTAAAAGTGCTCATCATTGGAAAACGTTCTTCGGGGCGAAAACTCTCAAGGATCTTA
CCGCTGTTGAGATCCAGTTCGATGTAACCCACTCGTGCACCCAACTGATCTTCAGCATCTTTTACTTTCA
CCAGCGTTTCTGGGTGAGCAAAAACAGGAAGGCAAAATGCCGCAAAAAAGGGAATAAGGGCGACACGGAA
ATGTTGAATACTCATACTCTTCCTTTTTCAATATTATTGAAGCATTTATCAGGGTTATTGTCTCATGACC
AAAATCCCTTAACGTGAGTTTTCGTTCCACTGAGCGTCAGACCCCGTAGAAAAGATCAAAGGATCTTCTT
GAGATCCTTTTTTTCTGCGCGTAATCTGCTGCTTGCAAACAAAAAAACCACCGCTACCAGCGGTGGTTTG
TTTGCCGGATCAAGAGCTACCAACTCTTTTTCCGAAGGTAACTGGCTTCAGCAGAGCGCAGATACCAAAT
ACTGTTCTTCTAGTGTAGCCGTAGTTAGGCCACCACTTCAAGAACTCTGTAGCACCGCCTACATACCTCG
CTCTGCTAATCCTGTTACCAGTGGCTGCTGCCAGTGGCGATAAGTCGTGTCTTACCGGGTTGGACTCAAG
ACGATAGTTACCGGATAAGGCGCAGCGGTCGGGCTGAACGGGGGGTTCGTGCACACAGCCCAGCTTGGAG
CGAACGACCTACACCGAACTGAGATACCTACAGCGTGAGCTATGAGAAAGCGCCACGCTTCCCGAAGGGA
GAAAGGCGGACAGGTATCCGGTAAGCGGCAGGGTCGGAACAGGAGAGCGCACGAGGGAGCTTCCAGGGGG
AAACGCCTGGTATCTTTATAGTCCTGTCGGGTTTCGCCACCTCTGACTTGAGCGTCGATTTTTGTGATGC
TCGTCAGGGGGGCGGAGCCTATGGAAAAACGCCAGCAACGCGGCCTTTTTACGGTTCCTGGCCTTTTGCT
GGCCTTTTGCTCACATGTTCTTTCCTGCGTTATCCCCTGATTCTGTGGATAACCGTATTACCGCCTTTGA
GTGAGCTGATACCGCTCGCCGCAGCCGAACGACCGAGCGCAGCGAGTCAGTGAGCGAGGAAGCGGAAGAG
CGCCCAATACGCAAACCGCCTCTCCCCGCGCGTTGGCCGATTCATTAATGCAGCTGGCACGACAGGTTTC
CCGACTGGAAAGCGGGCAGTGAGCGCAACGCAATTAATGTGAGTTAGCTCACTCATTAGGCACCCCAGGC
TTTACACTTTATGCTTCCGGCTCGTATGTTGTGTGGAATTGTGAGCGGATAACAATTTCACACAGGAAAC
AGCTATGACCATGATTACGCCAAGCTCAGAATTAACCCTCACTAAAGGGACTAGTCCTGCAGGTTTAAAC
GAATTCGCCCTTTGCTTTCTCTGACCAGCATTCTCTCCCCTGGGCCTGTGCCGCTTTCTGTCTGCAGCTT
GTGGCCTGGGTCACCTCTACGGCTGGCCCAGATCCTTCCCTGCCGCCTCCTTCAGGTTCCGTCTTCCTCC
ACTCCCTCTTCCCCTTGCTCTCTGCTGTGTTGCTGCCCAAGGATGCTCTTTCCGGAGCACTTCCTTCTCG
GCGCTGCACCACGTGATGTCCTCTGAGCGGATCCTCCCCGTGTCTGGGTCCTCTCCGGGCATCTCTCCTC
CCTCACCCAACCCCATGCCGTCTTCACTCGCTGGGTTCCCTTTTCCTTCTCCTTCTGGGGCCTGTGCCAT
CTCTCGTTTCTTAGGATGGCCTTCTCCGACGGATGTCTCCCTTGCGTCCCGCCTCCCCTTCTTGTAGGCC
TGCATCATCACCGTTTTTCTGGACAACCCCAAAGTACCCCGTCTCCCTGGCTTTAGCCACCTCTCCATCC
TCTTGCTTTCTTTGCCTGGACACCCCGTTCTCCTGTGGATTCGGGTCACCTCTCACTCCTTTCATTTGGG
CAGCTCCCCTACCCCCCTTACCTCTCTAGTCTGTGCTAGCTCTTCCAGCCCCCTGTCATGGCATCTTCCA
GGGGTCCGAGAGCTCAGCTAGTCTTCTTCCTCCAACCCGGGCCCCTATGTCCACTTCAGGACAGCATGTT
TGCTGCCTCCAGGGATCCTGTGTCCCCGAGCTGGGACCACCTTATATTCCCAGGGCCGGTTAATGTGGCT
CTGGTTCTGGGTACTTTTATCTGTCCCCTCCACCCCACAGTGGGGCAAGCTTCTGACCTCTTCTCTTCCT
CCCACAGGGCCTCGAGAGATCTGGCAGCGGAGAGGGCAGAGGAAGTCTTCTAACATGCGGTGACGTGGAG
GAGAATCCCGGCCCTAGGCTCGAGATGACCGAGTACAAGCCCACGGTGCGCCTCGCCACCCGCGACGACG
TCCCCAGGGCCGTACGCACCCTCGCCGCCGCGTTCGCCGACTACCCCGCCACGCGCCACACCGTCGATCC
GGACCGCCACATCGAGCGGGTCACCGAGCTGCAAGAACTCTTCCTCACGCGCGTCGGGCTCGACATCGGC
AAGGTGTGGGTCGCGGACGACGGCGCCGCGGTGGCGGTCTGGACCACGCCGGAGAGCGTCGAAGCGGGGG
CGGTGTTCGCCGAGATCGGCCCGCGCATGGCCGAGTTGAGCGGTTCCCGGCTGGCCGCGCAGCAACAGAT
GGAAGGCCTCCTGGCGCCGCACCGGCCCAAGGAGCCCGCGTGGTTCCTGGCCACCGTCGGCGTCTCGCCC
GACCACCAGGGCAAGGGTCTGGGCAGCGCCGTCGTGCTCCCCGGAGTGGAGGCGGCCGAGCGCGCCGGGG
TGCCCGCCTTCCTGGAGACCTCCGCGCCCCGCAACCTCCCCTTCTACGAGCGGCTCGGCTTCACCGTCAC
CGCCGACGTCGAGGTGCCCGAAGGACCGCGCACCTGGTGCATGACCCGCAAGCCCGGTGCCTGATCTAGA
GGGCCCGTTTAAACCCGCTGATCAGCCTCGACTGTGCCTTCTAGTTGCCAGCCATCTGTTGTTTGCCCCT
CCCCCGTGCCTTCCTTGACCCTGGAAGGTGCCACTCCCACTGTCCTTTCCTAATAAAATGAGGAAATTGC
ATCGCATTGTCTGAGTAGGTGTCATTCTATTCTGGGGGGTGGGGTGGGGCAGGACAGCAAGGGGGAGGAT
TGGGAAGACAATAGCAGGCATGCTGGGGATGCGGTGGGCTCTATGGGTCTCGACATTGATTATTGACTAG
TTATTAATAGTAATCAATTACGGGGTCATTAGTTCATAGCCCATATATGGAGTTCCGCGTTACATAACTT
ACGGTAAATGGCCCGCCTGGCTGACCGCCCAACGACCCCCGCCCATTGACGTCAATAATGACGTATGTTC
CCATAGTAACGCCAATAGGGACTTTCCATTGACGTCAATGGGTGGAGTATTTACGGTAAACTGCCCACTT
GGCAGTACATCAAGTGTATCATATGCCAAGTACGCCCCCTATTGACGTCAATGACGGTAAATGGCCCGCC
TGGCATTATGCCCAGTACATGACCTTATGGGACTTTCCTACTTGGCAGTACATCTACGTATTAGTCATCG
CTATTACCATGGTCGAGGTGAGCCCCACGTTCTGCTTCACTCTCCCCATCTCCCCCCCCTCCCCACCCCC
AATTTTGTATTTATTTATTTTTTAATTATTTTGTGCAGCGATGGGGGCGGGGGGGGGG
